Addgene plasmid #172916: pGP-20XUAS-IVS-Syn21-op1-jGCaMP7s-T2A-tdTomato-p10
Purpose: Gal4 activated transgene coexpression of protein calcium sensor and tdTomato under the hsp70 promoter in D. melanogaster
Depositing lab: GENIE Project. Depositing organization: HHMI, Janelia Research Campus.
Backbone
  Vector backbone: derived from pJFRC7
  Backbone manufacturer: Gerald Rubin
  Vector type: Insect Expression
Growth in bacteria
  Bacterial resistance: Ampicillin, 100 μg/mL
  Growth temperature: 37°C
  Growth strain: NEB Stable
  Copy number: Low Copy
Gene/Insert
  Gene/Insert name: jGCaMP7s-T2A-tdTomato (alt names: jGCaMP7s-T2A-tdTomato insert; variant 1473)
  Species: Synthetic
  Insert size (bp): 2832
  Promoter: hsp70
  Tag / fusion protein: 6xHis (N terminal on insert); T2A-tdTomato (C terminal on insert)
  Cloning method: Gibson Cloning
  Sequencing primers: 5′ CTACTGAAATCTGCCAA; 3′ GGCGTTTACAGCATTT
Terms and licenses: Academic/Nonprofit Terms; Industry Terms: Not Available to Industry
How to cite: pGP-20XUAS-IVS-Syn21-op1-jGCaMP7s-T2A-tdTomato-p10 was a gift from GENIE Project (Addgene plasmid # 172916 ; http://n2t.net/addgene:172916 ; RRID:Addgene_172916)
