[The description below was written by a language model from this plasmid's Addgene catalogue record and pLannotate feature annotations shown in this document.]
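Description:
pGP-20XUAS-IVS-Syn21-op1-jGCaMP7s-T2A-tdTomato-p10 is a Drosophila melanogaster transgenesis and expression plasmid derived from the pJFRC7 backbone. It is maintained in E. coli through a ColE1/pUC-type origin and ampicillin selection (AmpR with its bla promoter); the catalogue entry lists it as low copy even though the annotated origin is of the high-copy type. For fly work it carries a φC31 integrase attB site, which allows site-specific insertion into attP landing sites in the genome, and a mini-white gene that serves as an eye-colour marker for identifying transformants.

The payload is a Gal4-responsive cassette. Four tandem 5X UAS blocks (20 Gal4 binding sites in total) sit upstream of the Drosophila hsp70Bb basal promoter, followed by a modified myosin heavy chain intron (the "IVS" in the name), which is intended to boost expression. The name also indicates a Syn21 translational enhancer, which is not separately annotated. The synthetic open reading frame encodes the calcium indicator jGCaMP7s with an N-terminal 6xHis tag; the annotation tool labels this CDS as GCaMP2, reflecting homology within the GCaMP family. It is joined through a T2A self-cleaving peptide to tdTomato, so both proteins come from one transcript as separate polypeptides. The downstream region annotated as an AcMNPV P74 fragment most likely corresponds to the baculoviral p10 3′UTR/terminator named in the title.

Crossed to Gal4 driver lines, the transgene gives cell-type-specific co-expression of the green calcium sensor and a red, calcium-insensitive fluorophore. This arrangement would suit activity imaging with a structural or ratiometric reference channel, although the record itself states only the co-expression purpose.
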