Features (pLannotate 1.2.2; 16 found; start..end, strand, type, name):
     31..135     +  promoter       AmpR promoter: bla
    136..996     +  CDS            AmpR: β-lactamase; bla; confers resistance to ampicillin, carbenicillin, and related antibiotics
   1167..1755    +  rep_origin     ori: high-copy-number ColE1/pMB1/pBR322/pUC origin of replication
   1842..1911    +  protein_bind   attB: attB site for the φC31 integrase (Groth et al., 2000) phage φC31 integrase
   2127..6246    +  gene           mini-white: white; This modified version of the white gene lacks part of the first intron.
   6251..6406    +  CDS            YPB1_ECOLX (fragment): Protein predicted: Swiss-Prot protein existence level 4. From Escherichia coli.
   6488..6509    -  misc_feature   MCS (fragment): pUC18/19 multiple cloning site
   6508..6602    +  protein_bind   5X UAS: five tandem copies of the "ScaI site" 17-mer CGGAGTACTGTCCTCCG, an upstream activating sequence (UAS) that efficiently binds yeast Gal4 (Webster et al., 1988; Pfeiffer et al., 2010) GAL4
   6636..6730    +  protein_bind   5X UAS: five tandem copies of the "ScaI site" 17-mer CGGAGTACTGTCCTCCG, an upstream activating sequence (UAS) that efficiently binds yeast Gal4 (Webster et al., 1988; Pfeiffer et al., 2010) GAL4
   6764..6858    +  protein_bind   5X UAS: five tandem copies of the "ScaI site" 17-mer CGGAGTACTGTCCTCCG, an upstream activating sequence (UAS) that efficiently binds yeast Gal4 (Webster et al., 1988; Pfeiffer et al., 2010) GAL4
   6892..6986    +  protein_bind   5X UAS: five tandem copies of the "ScaI site" 17-mer CGGAGTACTGTCCTCCG, an upstream activating sequence (UAS) that efficiently binds yeast Gal4 (Webster et al., 1988; Pfeiffer et al., 2010) GAL4
   7011..7249    +  promoter       hsp70 promoter: Drosophila melanogaster hsp70Bb promoter
   7264..7330    +  intron         Mhc intron: modified Drosophila myosin heavy chain intron 16 (Pfeiffer et al., 2010)
   7363..8709    +  CDS            GCaMP2: GCaMP2 is a basic (constitutively fluorescent) green fluorescent protein published in 2006, derived from Aequorea victoria.
   8764..10188   +  CDS            tdTomato: tdTomato is a basic (constitutively fluorescent) orange fluorescent protein published in 2004, derived from Discosoma sp.. It is reported to be a somewhat slowly-maturing tandem dimer with low acid sensitivity.
  10222..10878   -  CDS            P74 (fragment): PIF0_NPVAC - Experimental evidence at protein level: Swiss-Prot protein existence level 1. Plays an essential role for oral infectivity of occlusion- derived virus (ODV) and functions also in host midgut attachment and fusion by binding to a specific host receptor. From Autographa californica nuclear polyhedrosis virus (AcMNPV).
>Addgene plasmid #172916 | pGP-20XUAS-IVS-Syn21-op1-jGCaMP7s-T2A-tdTomato-p10 | addgene full sequence | sequence record 341478 | Addgene NGS Result
GACTCAGGTGGCACTTTTCGGGGAAATGTGCGCGGAACCCCTATTTGTTTATTTTTCTAAATACATTCAA
ATATGTATCCGCTCATGAGACAATAACCCTGATAAATGCTTCAATAATATTGAAAAAGGAAGAGTATGAG
TATTCAACATTTCCGTGTCGCCCTTATTCCCTTTTTTGCGGCATTTTGCCTTCCTGTTTTTGCTCACCCA
GAAACGCTGGTGAAAGTAAAAGATGCTGAAGATCAGTTGGGTGCACGAGTGGGTTACATCGAACTGGATC
TCAACAGCGGTAAGATCCTTGAGAGTTTTCGCCCCGAAGAACGTTTTCCAATGATGAGCACTTTTAAAGT
TCTGCTATGTGGCGCGGTATTATCCCGTATTGACGCCGGGCAAGAGCAACTCGGTCGCCGCATACACTAT
TCTCAGAATGACTTGGTTGAGTACTCACCAGTCACAGAAAAGCATCTTACGGATGGCATGACAGTAAGAG
AATTATGCAGTGCTGCCATAACCATGAGTGATAACACTGCGGCCAACTTACTTCTGACAACGATCGGAGG
ACCGAAGGAGCTAACCGCTTTTTTGCACAACATGGGGGATCATGTAACTCGCCTTGATCGTTGGGAACCG
GAGCTGAATGAAGCCATACCAAACGACGAGCGTGACACCACGATGCCTGTAGCAATGGCAACAACGTTGC
GCAAACTATTAACTGGCGAACTACTTACTCTAGCTTCCCGGCAACAATTAATAGACTGGATGGAGGCGGA
TAAAGTTGCAGGACCACTTCTGCGCTCGGCCCTTCCGGCTGGCTGGTTTATTGCTGATAAATCTGGAGCC
GGTGAGCGTGGGTCTCGCGGTATCATTGCAGCACTGGGGCCAGATGGTAAGCCCTCCCGTATCGTAGTTA
TCTACACGACGGGGAGTCAGGCAACTATGGATGAACGAAATAGACAGATCGCTGAGATAGGTGCCTCACT
GATTAAGCATTGGTAACTGTCAGACCAAGTTTACTCATATATACTTTAGATTGATTTAAAACTTCATTTT
TAATTTAAAAGGATCTAGGTGAAGATCCTTTTTGATAATCTCATGACCAAAATCCCTTAACGTGAGTTTT
CGTTCCACTGAGCGTCAGACCCCGTAGAAAAGATCAAAGGATCTTCTTGAGATCCTTTTTTTCTGCGCGT
AATCTGCTGCTTGCAAACAAAAAAACCACCGCTACCAGCGGTGGTTTGTTTGCCGGATCAAGAGCTACCA
ACTCTTTTTCCGAAGGTAACTGGCTTCAGCAGAGCGCAGATACCAAATACTGTTCTTCTAGTGTAGCCGT
AGTTAGGCCACCACTTCAAGAACTCTGTAGCACCGCCTACATACCTCGCTCTGCTAATCCTGTTACCAGT
GGCTGCTGCCAGTGGCGATAAGTCGTGTCTTACCGGGTTGGACTCAAGACGATAGTTACCGGATAAGGCG
CAGCGGTCGGGCTGAACGGGGGGTTCGTGCACACAGCCCAGCTTGGAGCGAACGACCTACACCGAACTGA
GATACCTACAGCGTGAGCTATGAGAAAGCGCCACGCTTCCCGAAGGGAGAAAGGCGGACAGGTATCCGGT
AAGCGGCAGGGTCGGAACAGGAGAGCGCACGAGGGAGCTTCCAGGGGGAAACGCCTGGTATCTTTATAGT
CCTGTCGGGTTTCGCCACCTCTGACTTGAGCGTCGATTTTTGTGATGCTCGTCAGGGGGGCGGAGCCTAT
GGAAAAACGCCAGCAACGCGGCCTTTTTACGGTTCCTGGCCTTTTGCTGGCCTTTTGCTCACATGTTACC
GTCGACGATGTAGGTCACGGTCTCGAAGCCGCGGTGCGGGTGCCAGGGCGTGCCCTTGGGCTCCCCGGGC
GCGTACTCCACCTCACCCATCTGGTCCATCATGATGAACGGGTCGAGGTGGCGGTAGTTGATCCCGGCGA
ACGCGCGGCGCACCGGGAAGCCCTCGCCCTCGAAACCGCTGGGCGCGGTGGTCACGGTGAGCACGGGACG
TGCGACGGCGTCGGCGGGTGCGGATACGCGGGGCAGCGTCAGCGGGTTCTCGACGGTCACGGCGGGCATG
TCGACAAGCCGAACATATGGGCGCGCCTAGTATGTATGTAAGTTAATAAAACCCATTTTTGCGGAAAGTA
GATAAAAAAAACATTTTTTTTTTTTACTGCACTGGATATCATTGAACTTATCTGATCAGTTTTAAATTTA
CTTCGATCCAAGGGTATTTGATGTACCAGGTTCTTTCGATTACCTCTCACTCAAAATGACATTCCACTCA
AAGTCAGCGCTGTTTGCCTCCTTCTCTGTCCACAGAAATATCGCCGTCTCTTTCGCCGCTGCGTCCGCTA
TCTCTTTCGCCACCGTTTGTAGCGTTACGTAGCGTCAATGTCCGCCTTCAGTTGCATTTTGTCAGCGGTT
TCGTGACGAAGCTCCAAGCGGTTTACGCCATCAATTAAACACAAAGTGCTGTGCCAAAACTCCTCTCGCT
TCTTATTTTTGTTTGTTTTTTGAGTGATTGGGGTGGTGATTGGTTTTGGGTGGGTAAGCAGGGGAAAGTG
TGAAAAATCCCGGCAATGGGCCAAGAGGATCAGGAGCTATTAATTCGCGGAGGCAGCAAACACCCATCTG
CCGAGCATCTGAACAATGTGAGTAGTACATGTGCATACATCTTAAGTTCACTTGATCTATAGGAACTGCG
ATTGCAACATCAAATTGTCTGCGGCGTGAGAACTGCGACCCACAAAAATCCCAAACCGCAATTGCACAAA
CAAATAGTGACACGAAACAGATTATTCTGGTAGCTGTTCTCGCTATATAAGACAATTTTTGAGATCATAT
CATGATCAAGACATCTAAAGGCATTCATTTTCGACTATATTCTTTTTTACAAAAAATATAACAACCAGAT
ATTTTAAGCTGATCCTAGATGCACAAAAAATAAATAAAAGTATAAACCTACTTCGTAGGATACTTCGGGG
TACTTTTTGTTCGGGGTTAGATGAGCATAACGCTTGTAGTTGATATTTGAGATCCCCTATCATTGCAGGG
TGACAGCGGAGCGGCTTCGCAGAGCTGCATTAACCAGGGCTTCGGGCAGGCCAAAAACTACGGCACGCTC
CGGCCACCCAGTCCGCCGGAGGACTCCGGTTCAGGGAGCGGCCAACTAGCCGAGAACCTCACCTATGCCT
GGCACAATATGGACATCTTTGGGGCGGTCAATCAGCCGGGCTCCGGATGGCGGCAGCTGGTCAACCGGAC
ACGCGGACTATTCTGCAACGAGCGACACATACCGGCGCCCAGGAAACATTTGCTCAAGAACGGTGAGTTT
CTATTCGCAGTCGGCTGATCTGTGTGAAATCTTAATAAAGGGTCCAATTACCAATTTGAAACTCAGTTTG
CGGCGTGGCCTATCCGGGCGAACTTTTGGCCGTGATGGGCAGTTCCGGTGCCGGAAAGACGACCCTGCTG
AATGCCCTTGCCTTTCGATCGCCGCAGGGCATCCAAGTATCGCCATCCGGGATGCGACTGCTCAATGGCC
AACCTGTGGACGCCAAGGAGATGCAGGCCAGGTGCGCCTATGTCCAGCAGGATGACCTCTTTATCGGCTC
CCTAACGGCCAGGGAACACCTGATTTTCCAAGCCATGGTGCGGATGCCACGACATCTGACCTATCGGCAG
CGAGTGGCCCGCGTGGATCAGGTGATCCAGGAGCTTTCGCTCAGCAAATGTCAGCACACGATCATCGGTG
TGCCCGGCAGGGTGAAAGGTCTGTCCGGCGGAGAAAGGAAGCGTCTGGCATTCGCCTCCGAGGCTCTAAC
CGATCCGCCGCTTCTGATCTGCGATGAGCCCACCTCCGGACTGGACTCCTTTACCGCCCACAGCGTCGTC
CAGGTGCTGAAGAAGCTGTCGCAGAAGGGCAAGACCGTCATCCTGACCATTCATCAGCCGTCTTCCGAGC
TGTTTGAGCTCTTTGACAAGATCCTTCTGATGGCCGAGGGCAGGGTAGCTTTCTTGGGCACTCCCAGCGA
AGCCGTCGACTTCTTTTCCTAGTGAGTTCGATGTGTTTATTAAGGGTATCTAGTATTACATAACATCTCA
ACTCCTATCCAGCGTGGGTGCCCAGTGTCCTACCAACTACAATCCGGCGGACTTTTACGTACAGGTGTTG
GCCGTTGTGCCCGGACGGGAGATCGAGTCCCGTGATCGGATCGCCAAGATATGCGACAATTTTGCCATTA
GCAAAGTAGCCCGGGATATGGAGCAGTTGTTGGCCACCAAAAATCTGGAGAAGCCACTGGAGCAGCCGGA
GAATGGGTACACCTACAAGGCCACCTGGTTCATGCAGTTCCGGGCGGTCCTGTGGCGATCCTGGCTGTCG
GTGCTCAAGGAACCACTCCTCGTAAAAGTGCGACTTATTCAGACAACGGTGAGTGGTTCCAGTGGAAACA
AATGATATAACGCTTACAATTCTTGGAAACAAATTCGCTAGATTTTAGATAGAATTGCCTGATTCCACAC
CCTTCTTAGTTTTTTTCAATGAGATGTATAGTTTATAGTTTTGCAGAAGATAAATAAATTTCATTTAACT
CGCGAATATTAATGAGATGCGAGTAACATTTTAATTTGCAGATGGTTGCCATCTTGATTGGCCTCATCTT
TTTGGGCCAACAACTCACGCAAGTGGGTGTGATGAATATCAACGGAGCCATCTTCCTCTTCCTGACCAAC
ATGACCTTTCAAAACGTCTTTGCCACGATAAATGTAAGTCATGTTTAGAATACATTTGCATTTCAATAAT
TTACTAACTTTCTAATGAATCGATTCGATTTAGGTGTTCACCTCAGAGCTGCCAGTTTTTATGAGGGAGG
CCCGAAGTCGACTTTATCGCTGTGACACATACTTTCTGGGCAAAACGATTGCCGAATTGCCGCTTTTTCT
CACAGTGCCACTGGTCTTCACGGCGATTGCCTATCCGATGATCGGACTGCGGGCCGGAGTGCTGCACTTC
TTCAACTGCCTGGCGCTGGTCACTCTGGTGGCCAATGTGTCAACGTCCTTCGGATATCTAATATCCTGCG
CCAGCTCCTCGACCTCGATGGCGCTGTCTGTGGGTCCGCCGGTTATCATACCATTCCTGCTCTTTGGCGG
CTTCTTCTTGAACTCGGGCTCGGTGCCAGTATACCTCAAATGGTTGTCGTACCTCTCATGGTTCCGTTAC
GCCAACGAGGGTCTGCTGATTAACCAATGGGCGGACGTGGAGCCGGGCGAAATTAGCTGCACATCGTCGA
ACACCACGTGCCCCAGTTCGGGCAAGGTCATCCTGGAGACGCTTAACTTCTCCGCCGCCGATCTGCCGCT
GGACTACGTGGGTCTGGCCATTCTCATCGTGAGCTTCCGGGTGCTCGCATATCTGGCTCTAAGACTTCGG
GCCCGACGCAAGGAGTAGCCGACATATATCCGAAATAACTGCTTGTTTTTTTTTTTTACCATTATTACCA
TCGTGTTTACTGTTTATTGCCCCCTCAAAAAGCTAATGTAATTATATTTGTGCCAATAAAAACAAGATAT
GACCTATAGAATACAAGTATTTCCCCTTCGAACATCCCCACAAGTAGACTTTGGATTTGTCTTCTAACCA
AAAGACTTACACACCTGCATACCTTACATCAAAAACTCGTTTATCGCTACATAAAACACCGGGATATATT
TTTTATATACATACTTTTCAAATCGCGCGCCCTCTTCATAATTCACCTCCACCACACCACGTTTCGTAGT
TGCTCTTTCGCTGTCTCCCACCCGCTCTCCGCAACACATTCACCTTTTGTTCGACGACCTTGGAGCGACT
GTCGTTAGTTCCGCGCGATTCGGTTCGCTCAAATGGTTCCGAGTGGTTCATTTCGTCTCAATAGAAATTA
GTAATAAATATTTGTATGTACAATTTATTTGCTCCAATATATTTGTATATATTTCCCTCACAGCTATATT
TATTCTAATTTAATATTATGACTTTTTAAGGTAATTTTTTGTGACCTGTTCGGAGTGATTAGCGTTACAA
TTTGAACTGAAAGTGACATCCAGTGTTTGTTCCTTGTGTAGATGCATCTCAAAAAAATGGTGGGCATAAT
AGTGTTGTTTATATATATCAAAAATAACAACTATAATAATAAGAATACATTTAATTTAGAAAATGCTTGG
ATTTCACTGGAACTAGGGCGCGCCTCCGGAACATAATGGTGCAGGGCGCTGACTTCCGCGTTTCCAGACT
TTACGAAACACGGAAACCGAAGACCATTCATGTTGTTGCTCAGGTCGCAGACGTTTTGCAGCAGCAGTCG
CTTCACGTTCGCTCGCGTATCGGTGATTCATTCTGCTAACCAGTAAGGCAACCCCGCCAGCCTAGCCGGG
TCCTCAACGACAGGAGCACGATCATGCGCACCCGTGGCCAGGGCCGCAAGCTTGCATGCCTGCAGGTCGG
AGTACTGTCCTCCGAGCGGAGTACTGTCCTCCGAGCGGAGTACTGTCCTCCGAGCGGAGTACTGTCCTCC
GAGCGGAGTACTGTCCTCCGAGCGGAGACTCTAGCCCTAGGGCATGCCTGCAGGTCGGAGTACTGTCCTC
CGAGCGGAGTACTGTCCTCCGAGCGGAGTACTGTCCTCCGAGCGGAGTACTGTCCTCCGAGCGGAGTACT
GTCCTCCGAGCGGAGACTCTAGCGCTAGCGCATGCCTGCAGGTCGGAGTACTGTCCTCCGAGCGGAGTAC
TGTCCTCCGAGCGGAGTACTGTCCTCCGAGCGGAGTACTGTCCTCCGAGCGGAGTACTGTCCTCCGAGCG
GAGACTCTAGCACTAGTGCATGCCTGCAGGTCGGAGTACTGTCCTCCGAGCGGAGTACTGTCCTCCGAGC
GGAGTACTGTCCTCCGAGCGGAGTACTGTCCTCCGAGCGGAGTACTGTCCTCCGAGCGGAGACTCTAGCG
ACGTCGAGCGCCGGAGTATAAATAGAGGCGCTTCGTCTACGGAGCGACAATTCAATTCAAACAAGCAAAG
TGAACACGTCGCTAAGCGAAAGCTAAGCAAATAAACAAGCGCAGCTGAACAAGCTAAACAATCTGCAGTA
AAGTGCAAGTTAAAGTGAATCAATTAAAAGTAACCAGCAACCAAGTAAATCAACTGCAACTACTGAAATC
TGCCAAGAAGTAATTATTGAATACAAGAAGAGAACTCTGAATAGATCTAAAAGGTAGGTTCAACCACTGA
TGCCTAGGCACACCGAAACGACTAACCCTAATTCTTATCCTTTACTTCAGGCGGCCGCAACTTAAAAAAA
AAAATCAAAATGGGCTCACATCATCACCACCACCACGGAATGGCTAGCATGACGGGCGGACAACAGATGG
GCCGCGATCTGTACGATGATGATGATAAGGACCTGGCGACAATGGTTGACAGCAGCCGGCGCAAGTGGAA
CAAAACAGGACATGCAGTCAGAGTCATTGGCCGCCTTTCCTCACTGGAAAACGTCTACATAAAGGCGGAT
AAGCAGAAGAACGGTATCAAAGCCAATTTCCATATCCGCCACAACATCGAAGATGGCGGAGTGCAGCTCG
CATACCACTACCAACAGAATACGCCAATCGGAGACGGCCCCGTGCTGCTGCCCGACAACCATTACCTGAG
TGTTCAGTCGAAGCTTAGCAAGGACCCAAACGAAAAACGAGATCATATGGTTCTGCTGGAATTTGTGACT
GCTGCTGGTATTACCCTGGGCATGGATGAACTCTATAAGGGTGGAACGGGAGGCTCCATGGTTAGCAAAG
GCGAGGAGCTGTTCACTGGCGTCGTGCCGATCCTGGTCGAGTTGGACGGAGATGTTAATGGACACAAATT
CAGTGTGAGTGGCGAGGGCGAGGGCGATGCGACATACGGCAAGTTGACCTTGAAGTTCATTTGCACCACC
GGTAAACTGCCAGTACCCTGGCCCACGCTGGTCACCACGCTCACCTATGGCGTCCAGTGCTTCTCTCGTT
ATCCGGATCACATGAAGCAGCATGATTTCTTCAAGTCCGCCATGCCTGAGGGGTACATTCAAGAGCGAAC
AATCTTCTTCAAGGACGACGGCAATTACAAGACCAGAGCCGAAGTGAAGTTTGAAGGCGATACACTAGTG
AACCGCATCGAGCTAAAGGGTATTGATTTTAAGGAGGATGGCAACATCTTGGGCCACAAGCTGGAGTACA
ACCTTCCCGATCAGCTAACCGAGGAGCAGATCGCGGAGTTCAAGGAACTGTTTTCGCTGTTCGACAAAGA
TGGTGATGGTACGATTACCACGAAGGAATTGGGAACAGTGATGCGGTCCCTGGGGCAGAACCCCACCGAG
GCCGAGCTGCAGGATATGATAAACGAGGTGGATGCTGATGGTGACGGCACGATTGATTTTCCCGAGTTCT
TGACCATGATGGCCCGAAAGATGAAGTACCGCGATACAGAGGAGGAGATTAGGGAGGCATTCGGTGTGTT
CGACAAGGACGGCAATGGATACATTAGTGCAGCAGAGTTGCGCCACGTTATGACTAACCTGGGTGAGAAG
TTGACTGACGAAGAGGTCGATGAGATGATTAGGGAAGCCGATATTGACGGCGATGGCCAGGTGAACTATG
AGGAATTCGTACAAATGATGACCGCCAAAGAGGGTCGCGGATCGCTGCTGACCTGCGGCGACGTGGAGGA
AAACCCCGGCCCCGTTAGCAAGGGTGAAGAGGTGATTAAAGAATTCATGCGTTTTAAAGTACGCATGGAG
GGTAGCATGAACGGTCATGAGTTTGAGATCGAGGGCGAAGGCGAAGGTCGTCCGTACGAGGGTACGCAGA
CCGCTAAACTGAAAGTAACCAAAGGCGGTCCTCTGCCGTTCGCGTGGGACATCCTGTCCCCGCAGTTTAT
GTATGGTTCCAAGGCCTACGTCAAACACCCAGCCGATATCCCGGACTACAAGAAGCTGTCTTTCCCGGAG
GGTTTCAAGTGGGAGCGTGTAATGAACTTTGAGGACGGTGGCCTGGTTACCGTCACCCAGGATAGCTCTC
TGCAAGATGGCACCCTGATCTACAAGGTGAAGATGCGTGGTACGAACTTTCCGCCGGATGGCCCGGTGAT
GCAGAAAAAGACGATGGGATGGGAAGCATCTACCGAGCGCCTGTATCCGCGTGACGGTGTTCTGAAAGGT
GAGATCCACCAGGCGCTGAAACTGAAGGACGGCGGTCACTACCTGGTTGAATTTAAGACGATCTATATGG
CTAAAAAGCCGGTTCAACTGCCAGGTTACTACTACGTGGACACCAAACTGGATATCACGTCTCACAACGA
AGATTATACCATCGTCGAACAGTATGAACGTAGCGAGGGCCGTCACCACCTGTTCCTGGGCCACGGTACT
GGTTCTACGGGTTCTGGTTCCTCTGGCACTGCGTCTTCCGAAGACAACAACATGGCGGTGATCAAAGAGT
TCATGAGGTTCAAAGTACGTATGGAAGGTTCTATGAACGGCCATGAGTTCGAGATTGAAGGTGAGGGCGA
GGGTCGCCCATACGAGGGCACTCAGACCGCAAAGCTGAAAGTTACCAAAGGTGGCCCACTGCCTTTTGCG
TGGGATATCCTGTCTCCGCAGTTCATGTACGGTTCCAAAGCCTACGTAAAACACCCGGCAGACATCCCGG
ATTACAAAAAGCTGTCCTTCCCAGAGGGCTTCAAATGGGAACGTGTTATGAATTTCGAAGATGGCGGCCT
GGTCACTGTTACGCAGGACAGCAGCCTGCAAGACGGTACTCTGATTTACAAAGTGAAAATGCGTGGCACT
AACTTCCCGCCTGACGGTCCAGTAATGCAGAAGAAAACTATGGGCTGGGAAGCTAGCACCGAACGTCTGT
ACCCGCGCGACGGTGTGCTGAAAGGCGAGATTCACCAGGCCCTGAAGCTGAAGGATGGTGGTCACTATCT
GGTTGAGTTCAAAACTATCTACATGGCAAAAAAGCCTGTACAACTGCCGGGCTATTACTACGTTGACACT
AAACTGGACATCACCTCCCACAACGAGGATTATACTATTGTTGAACAGTACGAGCGTTCTGAAGGTCGCC
ATCATCTGTTTCTGTATGGTATGGACGAACTGTATAAATAAGGTGTACAAATCTAGAATGAATCGTTTTT
AAAATAACAAATCAATTGTTTTATAATATTCGTACGATTCTTTGATTATGTAATAAAATGTGATCATTAG
GAAGATTACGAAAAATATAAAAAATATGAGTTCTGTGTGTATAACAAATGCTGTAAACGCCACAATTGTG
TTTGTTGCAAATAAACCCATGATTATTTGATTAAAATTGTTGTTTTCTTTGTTCATAGACAATAGTGTGT
TTTGCCTAAACGTGTACTGCATAAACTCCATGCGAGTGTATAGCGAGCTAGTGGCTAACGCTTGCCCCAC
CAAAGTAGATTCGTCAAAATCCTCAATTTCATCACCCTCCTCCAAGTTTAACATTTGGCCGTCGGAATTA
ACTTCTAAAGATGCCACATAATCTAATAAATGAAATAGAGATTCAAACGTGGCGTCATCGTCCGTTTCGA
CCATTTCCGAAAAGAACTCGGGCATAAACTCTATGATTTCTCTGGACGTGGTGTTGTCGAAACTCTCAAA
GTACGCAGTCAGGAACGTGCGCGACATGTCGTCGGGAAACTCGCGCGGAAACATGTTGTTGTAACCGAAC
GGGTCCCATAGCGCCAAAACCAAATCTGCCAGCGTCAATAGAATGAGCACGATGCCGACAATGGAGCTGG
CTTGGATAGCGATTCGAGTTAACGGCCGGCCGTTTAAACGAATTCTTGAAGACGAAAGGGCCTCGTGATA
CGCCTATTTTTATAGGTTAATGTCATGATAATAATGGTTTCTTA
